>Addgene plasmid #245607 | pICSL50051 | addgene full sequence | sequence record 495580 | Addgene NGS Result
GGTCTCATTCGGGCTCGGATTATAAGGACCATGACGGAGACTATAAGGACCATGACCTCGACGCTGCAGC
AGCGGATTATAAGGACGATGACGATAAGTCGGGCGAGAATTTGTATTTTCAGGGTTCGGGCTCGCGTGGC
GTGCCTCATATCGTGATGGTGGACGCCTACAAGCGTTACAAGTTTTAAGCTTTGAGACCACGTGGCTCTT
CAGTGGACGAAAGGGCCTCGTGATACGCCTATTTTTATAGGTTAATGTCATGATAATAATGGTTTCTTAG
ACGTCAGGTGGCACTTTTCGGGGAAATGTGCGCGGAACCCCTATTTGTTTATTTTTCTAAATACATTCAA
ATATGTATCCGCTCATGAGACAATAACCCTGATAAATGCTTCAATAATATTGAAAAAGGAAGAGTATGCG
CTCACGCAACTGGTCCAGAACCTTGACCGAACGCAGCGGTGGTAACGGCGCAGTGGCGGTTTTCATGGCT
TGTTATGACTGTTTTTTTTTGGGGTACAGTCTATGCCTCGGGCATCCAAGCAGCAAGCGCGTTACGCCGT
GGGTCGATGTTTGATGTTATGGAGCAGCAACGATGTTACGCAGCAGGGCAGTCGCCCTAAAACAAAGTTA
AACATCATGAGGGAAGCGGTGATCGCCGAAGTATCGACTCAACTATCAGAGGTAGTTGGCGTCATCGAGC
GCCATCTCGAACCGACGTTGCTGGCCGTACATTTGTACGGCTCCGCAGTGGATGGCGGCCTGAAGCCACA
CAGCGATATTGATTTGCTGGTTACGGTGACCGTAAGGCTTGATGAAACAACGCGGCGAGCTTTGATCAAC
GACCTTTTGGAAACTTCGGCTTCCCCTGGAGAGAGCGAGATTCTCCGCGCTGTAGAAGTCACCATTGTTG
TGCACGACGACATCATTCCGTGGCGTTATCCAGCTAAGCGCGAACTGCAATTTGGAGAATGGCAGCGCAA
TGACATTCTTGCAGGTATCTTCGAGCCAGCCACGATCGACATTGATCTGGCTATCTTGCTGACAAAAGCA
AGAGAACATAGCGTTGCCTTGGTAGGTCCAGCGGCGGAGGAACTCTTTGATCCGGTTCCTGAACAGGATC
TATTTGAGGCGCTAAATGAAACCTTAACGCTATGGAACTCGCCGCCCGACTGGGCTGGCGATGAGCGAAA
TGTAGTGCTTACGTTGTCCCGCATTTGGTACAGCGCAGTAACCGGCAAAATCGCGCCGAAGGATGTCGCT
GCCGACTGGGCAATGGAGCGCCTGCCGGCCCAGTATCAGCCCGTCATACTTGAAGCTAGACAGGCTTATC
TTGGACAAGAAGAAGATCGCTTGGCCTCGCGCGCAGATCAGTTGGAAGAATTTGTCCATTACGTAAAAGG
CGAGATCACCAAGGTAGTCGGCAAATAACTGTCAGACCAAGTTTACTCATATATACTTTAGATTGATTTA
AAACTTCATTTTTAATTTAAAAGGATCTAGGTGAAGATCCTTTTTGATAATCTCATGACCAAAATCCCTT
AACGTGAGTTTTCGTTCCACTGAGCGTCAGACCCCGTAGAAAAGATCAAAGGATCTTCTTGAGATCCTTT
TTTTCTGCGCGTAATCTGCTGCTTGCAAACAAAAAAACCACCGCTACCAGCGGTGGTTTGTTTGCCGGAT
CAAGAGCTACCAACTCTTTTTCCGAAGGTAACTGGCTTCAGCAGAGCGCAGATACCAAATACTGTTCTTC
TAGTGTAGCCGTAGTTAGGCCACCACTTCAAGAACTCTGTAGCACCGCCTACATACCTCGCTCTGCTAAT
CCTGTTACCAGTGGCTGCTGCCAGTGGCGATAAGTCGTGTCTTACCGGGTTGGACTCAAGACGATAGTTA
CCGGATAAGGCGCAGCGGTCGGGCTGAACGGGGGGTTCGTGCACACAGCCCAGCTTGGAGCGAACGACCT
ACACCGAACTGAGATACCTACAGCGTGAGCTATGAGAAAGCGCCACGCTTCCCGAAGGGAGAAAGGCGGA
CAGGTATCCGGTAAGCGGCAGGGTCGGAACAGGAGAGCGCACGAGGGAGCTTCCAGGGGGAAACGCCTGG
TATCTTTATAGTCCTGTCGGGTTTCGCCACCTCTGACTTGAGCGTCGATTTTTGTGATGCTCGTCAGGGG
GGCGGAGCCTATGGAAAAACGCCAGCAACGCGGCCTTTTTACGGTTCCTGGCCTTTTGCTGGCCTTTTGC
TCACATGTTCTTTCCTGCGTTATCCCCTGATTCTGTGGATAACCGTATTACCGCCTTTGAGTGAGCTGAT
ACCGCTCGCCGCAGCCGAACGACCGAGCGCAGCGAGTCAGTGAGCGAGGAAGCGGAAGAGCGCCCAATAC
GCAAACCGCCTCTCCCCGCGCGTTGGCCGATTCATTAATCACTGT
Features (pLannotate 1.2.2; 6 found; start..end, strand, type, name):
    311..415     +  promoter       AmpR promoter: bla
    406..486     -  CDS            int (fragment): INT2_ECOLX - Protein inferred from homology: Swiss-Prot protein existence level 3. Putative integrase believed to be involved in the insertion of antibiotic resistance genes into plasmids and transposons. From Escherichia coli.
    574..630     +  CDS            GmR (fragment): gentamycin acetyltransferase; aacC1; confers resistance to gentamycin
    637..1425    +  CDS            aadA: S3AD_ECOLX - Experimental evidence at protein level: Swiss-Prot protein existence level 1. Mediates bacterial resistance to the antibiotics streptomycin and spectinomycin. From Escherichia coli.
   1599..2187    +  rep_origin     ori: high-copy-number ColE1/pMB1/pBR322/pUC origin of replication
   2370..2419    +  CDS            lacI (fragment): lac repressor; lacI; The lac repressor binds to the lac operator to inhibit transcription in E. coli. This inhibition can be relieved by adding lactose or isopropyl-β-D-thiogalactopyranoside (IPTG).
