[The description below was written by a language model from this plasmid's Addgene catalogue record and pLannotate feature annotations shown in this document.]
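Description:
pICSL50051 is a Level 0 Golden Gate part plasmid for synthetic biology, built in the pICSL01003 backbone and carrying a C-terminal tag module that follows the MoClo overhang syntax. It is a small (about 2.4 kb), high-copy E. coli plasmid. The feature table shows a ColE1/pUC-type origin of replication and an aadA gene, which confers spectinomycin (and streptomycin) resistance and matches the recorded selection. An AmpR (bla) promoter lies upstream of aadA and is presumably what drives it. The short integrase, gentamicin acetyltransferase and lacI fragments that were also annotated look like remnants of the resistance cassette and backbone rather than functional genes.

The payload is a synthetic insert of roughly 181 bp encoding a 3xFLAG epitope, a TEV protease cleavage site and a Spy affinity peptide. The automated annotation did not pick it up, so its position and internal layout cannot be read from the feature table. Internal BsaI and BpiI sites were removed by point mutation, so the part stays intact during Type IIS assembly. The module is defined by the four-base overhangs TTCG and GCTT, which place it in the C-terminal tag position, between a coding sequence without a stop codon and a terminator, when transcription units are assembled. The plasmid has no promoter or terminator for expressing the tag and serves only as a donor part.

In an assembled construct, 3xFLAG would allow immunodetection or affinity capture of the fusion protein, and the TEV site would allow proteolytic release. Spy peptides are generally used for covalent coupling to a partner protein, though the record describes this one only as an affinity peptide. The record does not specify a target organism or downstream application.
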