Addgene plasmid #245607: pICSL50051
Purpose: Level 0 Golden Gate part C-Terminal Tag with overhangs TTCG - GCTT
Depositing lab: Mark Youles. Depositing organization: Sainsbury Laboratory, Norwich.
Backbone
  Vector backbone: pICSL01003
  Backbone size w/o insert (bp): 2244
  Vector type: Synthetic Biology
Growth in bacteria
  Bacterial resistance: Spectinomycin, 50 μg/mL
  Growth temperature: 37°C
  Growth strain: DH5alpha
  Copy number: High Copy
Gene/Insert
  Gene/Insert name: C-Terminal tag 3xFLAG-TEV-Spy affinity peptide
  Species: Synthetic
  Insert size (bp): 181
  Mutation: BsaI/BpiI sites removed by point-mutation
  Cloning method: Restriction Enzyme; 5′ cloning site BsaI (destroyed during cloning); 3′ cloning site BsaI (destroyed during cloning)
  Sequencing primers: 5′ TCACATGTTCTTTCCTGCG; 3′ GTCTCATGAGCGGATACATATTTGAATG
Terms and licenses: Academic/Nonprofit Terms; Industry Terms: Not Available to Industry
Depositor comments: Level 0 C-Terminal tag module used for GoldenGate assemblies using the MoClo overhang syntax
How to cite: pICSL50051 was a gift from Mark Youles (Addgene plasmid # 245607 ; http://n2t.net/addgene:245607 ; RRID:Addgene_245607)
